>Addgene plasmid #16102 | pcDNAOX-Shaw1f | addgene partial sequence | sequence record 22814 | T7 5'-TAATACGACTCACTATAGGG-3'
CTTTTTGCAGAGCTCAGAATAAACGCTCAACTTTGGCAGAGCTAGCGTCGACGGTATCGATAAGCTTGAT
ATCGAATTCCTGCAGCCCGGGGGATCCACTAGTTCTAGACTCGAGCACTGTTGGCCTACTGGGTTTAATT
ACCCAAGTTTGAGTATTCCAAGTATATAGAATGGCGGGCGATATTCACCCAAAAAAGGTGCTGCTTAAAA
CAAAGTCCTGGATGGACACAGAACATCGGGTAATCCTGAACGTAGGCGGTATCCGACACGAAACCTACAG
TCACGTGCTAAAGAAGATTCCAGCCACGCGATTGTCCCGCCTGACTCCAAACTTGGCAAATTACGATCCA
GTCCTAAACGAGTACTTCTTCGATAAGCATCCGGGAGTATTTTCCATGATTCTAAATTATTATAGAACTG
GTAAACTTCATTATCCAACAAATGTTTGTGGTCCGTTATTCGAGGAAGAACTTGAGTTTTGGGGTCTCGA
CGCTAATCAAGTGGAACCGTGCTGTTGGATGACGTATACACAACACAGAGATACACAAGACACCCTAGCT
GTTATTGAATCATTGGATTTGGATGGGGATCCACCGACACAGGAAGAGATCGCAAAAAAGTTTGGGTGGG
AAGATGACTATTACACTGGAAATATGTCACAATGGCAACGATTAAAACCCAGAGTATGGGCATTATTTGA
TGAACCATGGAGTTCCAAATATGCAAGGGTAATTTCGTCTCTCTCCGTAGCTTTCATTCTTGCCCTCACA
TGCTCATTCATTCTCAAAACGGATCCTTCATT
