[The description below was written by a language model from this plasmid's Addgene catalogue record.]
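Description:
pcDNAOX-Shaw1f is a dual-purpose expression plasmid built on the pcDNAOX backbone (about 5.7 kb without insert), which is catalogued for both mammalian cell expression and oocyte expression. It is propagated in E. coli under ampicillin selection, and it carries a neomycin resistance marker so that transfected mammalian cells can be selected with G418. The copy number is listed as unknown, and the record does not name the origin of replication or the promoter that drives the insert. T7 and SP6 are listed as the 5′ and 3′ sequencing primers, which indicates that these phage promoter sequences flank the cloning site. In vectors of this type, such sites are commonly used to make in vitro transcripts for oocyte injection, although the record does not state this explicitly.

The insert is a roughly 1.8 kb cDNA from the nematode C. elegans encoding a voltage-gated potassium channel, corresponding to gene F14F11.1 (isoform "f", also recorded as 2I598). The construct name suggests it belongs to the Shaw subfamily of voltage-gated K+ channels. The fragment was cloned by restriction digestion into an XhoI site at both ends. Both sites remain intact, so the insert can be excised with a single enzyme, but the cloning was non-directional and the record does not document the insert's orientation. No epitope tags, fusion partners or reporters are listed.

The plasmid comes from work cataloguing the potassium channel families revealed by the C. elegans genome. It is suited to heterologous expression of this nematode channel in mammalian cells or oocytes, for example for functional and electrophysiological characterisation. No feature table was provided, so these details come from the catalogue fields alone.
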