Addgene plasmid #16102: pcDNAOX-Shaw1f
Depositing lab: Larry Salkoff. Depositing organization: Washington University in Saint Louis. Publication: Eight potassium channel families revealed by the C. elegans genome project. Wei A, Jegla T, Salkoff L. Neuropharmacology. 1996 . 35(7):805-29. 10.1016/0028-3908(96)00126-8 PubMed 8938713.
Backbone
  Vector backbone: pcDNAOX
  Backbone size w/o insert (bp): 5700
  Vector type: Mammalian expression & Oocyte expression
  Selectable markers: Neomycin (select with G418)
Growth in bacteria
  Bacterial resistance: Ampicillin, 100 μg/mL
  Growth temperature: 37°C
  Growth strain: DH5alpha
  Copy number: Unknown
Gene/Insert
  Gene/Insert name: Voltage-gated K+ channel (alt names: F14F11.1f; 2I598)
  Species: C. elegans (nematode)
  Insert size (bp): 1792
  GenBank ID: NM_182141
  Entrez Gene: F14F11.1
  Cloning method: Restriction Enzyme; 5′ cloning site Xho1 (not destroyed); 3′ cloning site Xho1 (not destroyed)
  Sequencing primers: 5′ T7; 3′ SP6
Terms and licenses: Academic/Nonprofit Terms; Industry Terms: Not Available to Industry
How to cite: pcDNAOX-Shaw1f was a gift from Larry Salkoff (Addgene plasmid # 16102 ; http://n2t.net/addgene:16102 ; RRID:Addgene_16102)
